>Addgene plasmid #131331 | SKOR1-gRNA-N-del | addgene full sequence | sequence record 273963 | Addgene Partial NGS Result
GCGGAGAGGTGCGGCGGCAGCCAATCAGAGCGGCGCGCTCCGAAAGTTTCCTTTTATGGCGAGGCGGCGG
CGGCGGCGGCCCTATAAAAAGCGAAGCGCGCGGCGGGCGGGAGTCGCTGCGCGCTGCCTTCGCCCCGTGC
CCCGCTCCGCCGCCGCCTCGCGCCGCCCGCCCCGGCTCTGACTGACCGCGTTACTCCCACAGGTGAGCGG
GCGGGACGGCCCTTCTCCTCCGGGCTGTAATTAGCTGAGCAAGAGGTAAGGGTTTAAGGGATGGTTGGTT
GGTGGGGTATTAATGTTTAATTACCTGGAGCACCTGCCTGAAATCACTTTTTTTCAGGTTGGACCGGTGC
CACCATGGACTATAAGGACCACGACGGAGACTACAAGGATCATGATATTGATTACAAAGACGATGACGAT
AAGATGGCCCCAAAGAAGAAGCGGAAGGTCGGTATCCACGGAGTCCCAGCAGCCGACAAGAAGTACAGCA
TCGGCCTGGACATCGGCACCAACTCTGTGGGCTGGGCCGTGATCACCGACGAGTACAAGGTGCCCAGCAA
GAAATTCAAGGTGCTGGGCAACACCGACCGGCACAGCATCAAGAAGAACCTGATCGGAGCCCTGCTGTTC
GACAGCGGCGAAACAGCCGAGGCCACCCGGCTGAAGAGAACCGCCAGAAGAAGATACACCAGACGGAAGA
ACCGGATCTGCTATCTGCAAGAGATCTTCAGCAACGAGATGGCCAAGGTGGACGACAGCTTCTTCCACAG
ACTGGAAGAGTCCTTCCTGGTGGAAGAGGATAAGAAGCACGAGCGGCACCCCATCTTCGGCAACATCGTG
GACGAGGTGGCCTACCACGAGAAGTACCCCACCATCTACCACCTGAGAAAGAAACTGGTGGACAGCACCG
ACAAGGCCGACCTGCGGCTGATCTATCTGGCCCTGGCCCACATGATCAAGTTCCGGGGCCACTTCCTGAT
CGAGGGCGACCTGAACCCCGACAACAGCGACGTGGACAAGCTGTTCATCCAGCTGGTGCAGACCTACAAC
CAGCTGTTCGAGGAAAACCCCATCAACGCCAGCGGCGTGGACGCCAAGGCCATCCTGTCTGCCAGACTGA
GCAAGAGCAGACGGCTGGAAAATCTGATCGCCCAGCTGCCCGGCGAGAAGAAGAATGGCCTGTTCGGAAA
CCTGATTGCCCTGAGCCTGGGCCTGACCCCCAACTTCAAGAGCAACTTCGACCTGGCCGAGGATGCCAAA
CTGCAGCTGAGCAAGGACACCTACGACGACGACCTGGACAACCTGCTGGCCCAGATCGGCGACCAGTACG
CCGACCTGTTTCTGGCCGCCAAGAACCTGTCCGACGCCATCCTGCTGAGCGACATCCTGAGAGTGAACAC
CGAGATCACCAAGGCCCCCCTGAGCGCCTCTATGATCAAGAGATACGACGAGCACCACCAGGACCTGACC
CTGCTGAAAGCTCTCGTGCGGCAGCAGCTGCCTGAGAAGTACAAAGAGATTTTCTTCGACCAGAGCAAGA
ACGGCTACGCCGGCTACATTGACGGCGGAGCCAGCCAGGAAGAGTTCTACAAGTTCATCAAGCCCATCCT
GGAAAAGATGGACGGCACCGAGGAACTGCTCGTGAAGCTGAACAGAGAGGACCTGCTGCGGAAGCAGCGG
ACCTTCGACAACGGCAGCATCCCCCACCAGATCCACCTGGGAGAGCTGCACGCCATTCTGCGGCGGCAGG
AAGATTTTTACCCATTCCTGAAGGACAACCGGGAAAAGATCGAGAAGATCCTGACCTTCCGCATCCCCTA
CTACGTGGGCCCTCTGGCCAGGGGAAACAGCAGATTCGCCTGGATGACCAGAAAGAGCGAGGAAACCATC
ACCCCCTGGAACTTCGAGGAAGTGGTGGACAAGGGCGCTTCCGCCCAGAGCTTCATCGAGCGGATGACCA
ACTTCGATAAGAACCTGCCCAACGAGAAGGTGCTGCCCAAGCACAGCCTGCTGTACGAGTACTTCACCGT
GTATAACGAGCTGACCAAAGTGAAATACGTGACCGAGGGAATGAGAAAGCCCGCCTTCCTGAGCGGCGAG
CAGAAAAAGGCCATCGTGGACCTGCTGTTCAAGACCAACCGGAAAGTGACCGTGAAGCAGCTGAAAGAGG
ACTACTTCAAGAAAATCGAGTGCTTCGACTCCGTGGAAATCTCCGGCGTGGAAGATCGGTTCAACGCCTC
CCTGGGCACATACCACGATCTGCTGAAAATTATCAAGGACAAGGACTTCCTGGACAATGAGGAAAACGAG
GACATTCTGGAAGATATCGTGCTGACCCTGACACTGTTTGAGGACAGAGAGATGATCGAGGAACGGCTGA
AAACCTATGCCCACCTGTTCGACGACAAAGTGATGAAGCAGCTGAAGCGGCGGAGATACACCGGCTGGGG
CAGGCTGAGCCGGAAGCTGATCAACGGCATCCGGGACAAGCAGTCCGGCAAGACAATCCTGGATTTCCTG
AAGTCCGACGGCTTCGCCAACAGAAACTTCATGCAGCTGATCCACGACGACAGCCTGACCTTTAAAGAGG
ACATCCAGAAAGCCCAGGTGTCCGGCCAGGGCGATAGCCTGCACGAGCACATTGCCAATCTGGCCGGCAG
CCCCGCCATTAAGAAGGGCATCCTGCAGACAGTGAAGGTGGTGGACGAGCTCGTGAAAGTGATGGGCCGG
CACAAGCCCGAGAACATCGTGATCGAAATGGCCAGAGAGAACCAGACCACCCAGAAGGGACAGAAGAACA
GCCGCGAGAGAATGAAGCGGATCGAAGAGGGCATCAAAGAGCTGGGCAGCCAGATCCTGAAAGAACACCC
CGTGGAAAACACCCAGCTGCAGAACGAGAAGCTGTACCTGTACTACCTGCAGAATGGGCGGGATATGTAC
GTGGACCAGGAACTGGACATCAACCGGCTGTCCGACTACGATGTGGACCATATCGTGCCTCAGAGCTTTC
TGAAGGACGACTCCATCGACAACAAGGTGCTGACCAGAAGCGACAAGAACCGGGGCAAGAGCGACAACGT
GCCCTCCGAAGAGGTCGTGAAGAAGATGAAGAACTACTGGCGGCAGCTGCTGAACGCCAAGCTGATTACC
CAGAGAAAGTTCGACAATCTGACCAAGGCCGAGAGAGGCGGCCTGAGCGAACTGGATAAGGCCGGCTTCA
TCAAGAGACAGCTGGTGGAAACCCGGCAGATCACAAAGCACGTGGCACAGATCCTGGACTCCCGGATGAA
CACTAAGTACGACGAGAATGACAAGCTGATCCGGGAAGTGAAAGTGATCACCCTGAAGTCCAAGCTGGTG
TCCGATTTCCGGAAGGATTTCCAGTTTTACAAAGTGCGCGAGATCAACAACTACCACCACGCCCACGACG
CCTACCTGAACGCCGTCGTGGGAACCGCCCTGATCAAAAAGTACCCTAAGCTGGAAAGCGAGTTCGTGTA
CGGCGACTACAAGGTGTACGACGTGCGGAAGATGATCGCCAAGAGCGAGCAGGAAATCGGCAAGGCTACC
GCCAAGTACTTCTTCTACAGCAACATCATGAACTTTTTCAAGACCGAGATTACCCTGGCCAACGGCGAGA
TCCGGAAGCGGCCTCTGATCGAGACAAACGGCGAAACCGGGGAGATCGTGTGGGATAAGGGCCGGGATTT
TGCCACCGTGCGGAAAGTGCTGAGCATGCCCCAAGTGAATATCGTGAAAAAGACCGAGGTGCAGACAGGC
GGCTTCAGCAAAGAGTCTATCCTGCCCAAGAGGAACAGCGATAAGCTGATCGCCAGAAAGAAGGACTGGG
ACCCTAAGAAGTACGGCGGCTTCGACAGCCCCACCGTGGCCTATTCTGTGCTGGTGGTGGCCAAAGTGGA
AAAGGGCAAGTCCAAGAAACTGAAGAGTGTGAAAGAGCTGCTGGGGATCACCATCATGGAAAGAAGCAGC
TTCGAGAAGAATCCCATCGACTTTCTGGAAGCCAAGGGCTACAAAGAAGTGAAAAAGGACCTGATCATCA
AGCTGCCTAAGTACTCCCTGTTCGAGCTGGAAAACGGCCGGAAGAGAATGCTGGCCTCTGCCGGCGAACT
GCAGAAGGGAAACGAACTGGCCCTGCCCTCCAAATATGTGAACTTCCTGTACCTGGCCAGCCACTATGAG
AAGCTGAAGGGCTCCCCCGAGGATAATGAGCAGAAACAGCTGTTTGTGGAACAGCACAAGCACTACCTGG
ACGAGATCATCGAGCAGATCAGCGAGTTCTCCAAGAGAGTGATCCTGGCCGACGCTAATCTGGACAAAGT
GCTGTCCGCCTACAACAAGCACCGGGATAAGCCCATCAGAGAGCAGGCCGAGAATATCATCCACCTGTTT
ACCCTGACCAATCTGGGAGCCCCTGCCGCCTTCAAGTACTTTGACACCACCATCGACCGGAAGAGGTACA
CCAGCACCAAAGAGGTGCTGGACGCCACCCTGATCCACCAGAGCATCACCGGCCTGTACGAGACACGGAT
CGACCTGTCTCAGCTGGGAGGCGACAAAAGGCCGGCGGCCACGAAAAAGGCCGGCCAGGCAAAAAAGAAA
AAGGAATTCGGCAGTGGAGAGGGCAGAGGAAGTCTGCTAACATGCGGTGACGTCGAGGAGAATCCTGGCC
CAGTGAGCAAGGGCGAGGAGCTGTTCACCGGGGTGGTGCCCATCCTGGTCGAGCTGGACGGCGACGTAAA
CGGCCACAAGTTCAGCGTGTCCGGCGAGGGCGAGGGCGATGCCACCTACGGCAAGCTGACCCTGAAGTTC
ATCTGCACCACCGGCAAGCTGCCCGTGCCCTGGCCCACCCTCGTGACCACCCTGACCTACGGCGTGCAGT
GCTTCAGCCGCTACCCCGACCACATGAAGCAGCACGACTTCTTCAAGTCCGCCATGCCCGAAGGCTACGT
CCAGGAGCGCACCATCTTCTTCAAGGACGACGGCAACTACAAGACCCGCGCCGAGGTGAAGTTCGAGGGC
GACACCCTGGTGAACCGCATCGAGCTGAAGGGCATCGACTTCAAGGAGGACGGCAACATCCTGGGGCACA
AGCTGGAGTACAACTACAACAGCCACAACGTCTATATCATGGCCGACAAGCAGAAGAACGGCATCAAGGT
GAACTTCAAGATCCGCCACAACATCGAGGACGGCAGCGTGCAGCTCGCCGACCACTACCAGCAGAACACC
CCCATCGGCGACGGCCCCGTGCTGCTGCCCGACAACCACTACCTGAGCACCCAGTCCGCCCTGAGCAAAG
ACCCCAACGAGAAGCGCGATCACATGGTCCTGCTGGAGTTCGTGACCGCCGCCGGGATCACTCTCGGCAT
GGACGAGCTGTACAAGGAATTCTAACTAGAGCTCGCTGATCAGCCTCGACTGTGCCTTCTAGTTGCCAGC
CATCTGTTGTTTGCCCCTCCCCCGTGCCTTCCTTGACCCTGGAAGGTGCCACTCCCACTGTCCTTTCCTA
ATAAAATGAGGAAATTGCATCGCATTGTCTGAGTAGGTGTCATTCTATTCTGGGGGGTGGGGTGGGGCAG
GACAGCAAGGGGGAGGATTGGGAAGAGAATAGCAGGCATGCTGGGGAGCGGCCGCAGGAACCCCTAGTGA
TGGAGTTGGCCACTCCCTCTCTGCGCGCTCGCTCGCTCACTGAGGCCGGGCGACCAAAGGTCGCCCGACG
CCCGGGCTTTGCCCGGGCGGCCTCAGTGAGCGAGCGAGCGCGCAGCTGCCTGCAGGGGCGCCTGATGCGG
TATTTTCTCCTTACGCATCTGTGCGGTATTTCACACCGCATA
[95 nt withheld, positions 5853-5947]
T
[46 nt withheld, positions 5949-5994]
C
[141 nt withheld, positions 5996-6136]
CCTTTGACGTTGGAGTCCACGTTCTTT
[37 nt withheld, positions 6164-6200]
ACTCTATCTCGGGCTATTCTTTTGATTTATAAGGGATTTTGCCGATTTCGGTCTATTGGTTAAAAAATGA
GCTGATTTAACAAAAATTTAACGCGAATTTTAACAAAATATTAACGTTTACAATTTTATGGTGCACTCTC
AGTACAATCTGCTCTGATGCCGCATAGTTAAGCCAGCCCCGACACCCGCCAACACCCGCTGACGCGCCCT
GACGGGCTTGTCTGCTCCCGGCATCCGCTTACAGACAAGCTGTGACCGTCTCCGGGAGCTGCATGTGTCA
GAGGTTTTCACCGTCATCACCGAAACGCGCGAGACGAAAGGGCCTCGTGATACGCCTATTTTTATAGGTT
AATGTCATGATAATAATGGTTTCTTAGACGTCAGGTGGCACTTTTCGGGGAAATGTGCGCGGAACCCCTA
TTTGTTTATTTTTCTAAATACATTCAAATATGTATCCGCTCATGAGACAATAACCCTGATAAATGCTTCA
ATAATATTGAAAAAGGAAGAGTATGAGTATTCAACATTTCCGTGTCGCCCTTATTCCCTTTTTTGCGGCA
TTTTGCCTTCCTGTTTTTGCTCACCCAGAAACGCTGGTGAAAGTAAAAGATGCTGAAGATCAGTTGGGTG
CACGAGTGGGTTACATCGAACTGGATCTCAACAGCGGTAAGATCCTTGAGAGTTTTCGCCCCGAAGAACG
TTTTCCAATGATGAGCACTTTTAAAGTTCTGCTATGTGGCGCGGTATTATCCCGTATTGACGCCGGGCAA
GAGCAACTCGGTCGCCGCATACACTATTCTCAGAATGACTTGGTTGAGTACTCACCAGTCACAGAAAAGC
ATCTTACGGATGGCATGACAGTAAGAGAATTATGCAGTGCTGCCATAACCATGAGTGATAACACTGCGGC
CAACTTACTTCTGACAACGATCGGAGGACCGAAGGAGCTAACCGCTTTTTTGCACAACATGGGGGATCAT
GTAACTCGCCTTGATCGTTGGGAACCGGAGCTGAATGAAGCCATACCAAACGACGAGCGTGACACCACGA
TGCCTGTAGCAATGGCAACAACGTTGCGCAAACTATTAACTGGCGAACTACTTACTCTAGCTTCCCGGCA
ACAATTAATAGACTGGATGGAGGCGGATAAAGTTGCAGGACCACTTCTGCGCTCGGCCCTTCCGGCTGGC
TGGTTTATTGCTGATAAATCTGGAGCCGGTGAGCGTGGAAGCCGCGGTATCATTGCAGCACTGGGGCCAG
ATGGTAAGCCCTCCCGTATCGTAGTTATCTACACGACGGGGAGTCAGGCAACTATGGATGAACGAAATAG
ACAGATCGCTGAGATAGGTGCCTCACTGATTAAGCATTGGTAACTGTCAGACCAAGTTTACTCATATATA
CTTTAGATTGATTTAAAACTTCATTTTTAATTTAAAAGGATCTAGGTGAAGATCCTTTTTGATAATCTCA
TGACCAAAATCCCTTAACGTGAGTTTTCGTTCCACTGAGCGTCAGACCCCGTAGAAAAGATCAAAGGATC
TTCTTGAGATCCTTTTTTTCTGCGCGTAATCTGCTGCTTGCAAACAAAAAAACCACCGCTACCAGCGGTG
GTTTGTTTGCCGGATCAAGAGCTACCAACTCTTTTTCCGAAGGTAACTGGCTTCAGCAGAGCGCAGATAC
CAAATACTGTTCTTCTAGTGTAGCCGTAGTTAGGCCACCACTTCAAGAACTCTGTAGCACCGCCTACATA
CCTCGCTCTGCTAATCCTGTTACCAGTGGCTGCTGCCAGTGGCGATAAGTCGTGTCTTACCGGGTTGGAC
TCAAGACGATAGTTACCGGATAAGGCGCAGCGGTCGGGCTGAACGGGGGGTTCGTGCACACAGCCCAGCT
TGGAGCGAACGACCTACACCGAACTGAGATACCTACAGCGTGAGCTATGAGAAAGCGCCACGCTTCCCGA
AGGGAGAAAGGCGGACAGGTATCCGGTAAGCGGCAGGGTCGGAACAGGAGAGCGCACGAGGGAGCTTCCA
GGGGGAAACGCCTGGTATCTTTATAGTCCTGTCGGGTTTCGCCACCTCTGACTTGAGCGTCGATTTTTGT
GATGCTCGTCAGGGGGGCGGAGCCTATGGAAAAACGCCAGCAACGCGGCCTTTTTACGGTTCCTGGCCTT
TTGCTGGCCTTTTGCTCACATGTGAGGGCCTATTTCCCATGATTCCTTCATATTTGCATATACGATACAA
GGCTGTTAGAGAGATAATTGGAATTAATTTGACTGTAAACACAAAGATATTAGTACAAAATACGTGACGT
AGAAAGTAATAATTTCTTGGGTAGTTTGCAGTTTTAAAATTATGTTTTAAAATGGACTATCATATGCTTA
CCGTAACTTGAAAGTATTTCGATTTCTTGGCTTTATATATCTTGTGGAAAGGACGAAACACCGGCAGGAC
CTTTGCTAGCCAGGTTTTAGAGCTAGAAATAGCAAGTTAAAATAAGGCTAGTCCGTTATCAACTTGAAAA
AGTGGCACCGAGTCGGTGCTTTTTTGTTTTAGAGCTAGAAATAGCAAGTTAAAATAAGGCTAGTCCGTTT
TTAGCGCGTGCGCCAATTCTGCAGACAAATGGCTCTAGAGGTACCCGTTACATAACTTACGGTAAATGGC
CCGCCTGGCTGACCGCCCAACGACCCCCGCCCATTGACGTCAATAGTAACGCCAATAGGGACTTTCCATT
GACGTCAATGGGTGGAGTATTTACGGTAAACTGCCCACTTGGCAGTACATCAAGTGTATCATATGCCAAG
TACGCCCCCTATTGACGTCAATGACGGTAAATGGCCCGCCTGGCATTGTGCCCAGTACATGACCTTATGG
GACTTTCCTACTTGGCAGTACATCTACGTATTAGTCATCGCTATTACCATGGTCGAGGTGAGCCCCACGT
TCTGCTTCACTCTCCCCATCTCCCCCCCCTCCCCACCCCCAATTTTGTATTTATTTATTTTTTAATTATT
TTGTGCAGCGATGGGGGCGGGGGGGGGGGGG
Features (pLannotate 1.2.2; 19 found; start..end, strand, type, name):
    110..337     +  intron         hybrid intron: hybrid between chicken β-actin (CBA) and minute virus of mice (MMV) introns (Gray et al., 2011)
    475..2076    +  CDS            Cas9(N): N-terminal portion of Streptococcus pyogenes Cas9 (Zetsche et al., 2015)
   2077..4575    +  CDS            Cas9(C): C-terminal portion of Streptococcus pyogenes Cas9 (Zetsche et al., 2015)
   4576..4623    +  CDS            nucleoplasmin NLS: bipartite nuclear localization signal from nucleoplasmin
   4693..5406    +  CDS            EGFP: EGFP is a basic (constitutively fluorescent) green fluorescent protein published in 1996, derived from Aequorea victoria. It is reported to be a rapidly-maturing weak dimer with moderate acid sensitivity.
   5440..5551    +  polyA_signal   bGH poly(A) signal: bovine growth hormone polyadenylation signal
   5656..5796    +  repeat_region  AAV2 ITR: inverted terminal repeat of adeno-associated virus serotype 2 inverted
   5801..5852    -  misc_feature   bom (fragment): basis of mobility region from pBR322
   5871..6326    +  rep_origin     f1 ori (sequence partly withheld): f1 bacteriophage origin of replication; arrow indicates direction of (+) strand synthesis
   6327..6376    -  misc_feature   bom (fragment): basis of mobility region from pBR322
   6478..6513    -  CDS            rop (fragment): Rop protein, which maintains plasmids at low copy number; rop
   6608..6712    +  promoter       AmpR promoter: bla
   6713..7573    +  CDS            AmpR: β-lactamase; bla; confers resistance to ampicillin, carbenicillin, and related antibiotics
   7744..8332    +  rep_origin     ori: high-copy-number ColE1/pMB1/pBR322/pUC origin of replication
   8394..8634    +  promoter       U6 promoter: RNA polymerase III promoter for human U6 snRNA
   8664..8739    +  misc_RNA       gRNA scaffold: guide RNA scaffold for the Streptococcus pyogenes CRISPR/Cas9 system
   8746..8789    +  misc_RNA       gRNA scaffold (fragment): guide RNA scaffold for the Streptococcus pyogenes CRISPR/Cas9 system
   8836..9121    +  enhancer       CMV enhancer: human cytomegalovirus immediate early enhancer; contains an 18-bp deletion relative to the standard CMV enhancer
   9224..109     +  promoter       chicken β-actin promoter (fragment) (across the origin): contains a 21-bp deletion relative to the standard chicken β-actin promoter
