[The description below was written by a language model from this plasmid's Addgene catalogue record and pLannotate feature annotations shown in this document.]
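Description:
SKOR1-gRNA-N-del is an all-in-one mammalian CRISPR expression plasmid built on the pSpCas9(BB)-2A-GFP (PX458) backbone, carrying a 20 bp guide sequence directed against mouse genomic DNA near Skor1. The guide was inserted between the backbone's BbsI sites, which were destroyed in the process, placing it between the human U6 RNA polymerase III promoter and the Streptococcus pyogenes gRNA scaffold so that a complete single guide RNA is transcribed in transfected cells. The plasmid is propagated in E. coli as a high-copy construct through its ColE1/pUC-type origin and selected with ampicillin via the β-lactamase gene. An f1 phage origin and a single annotated AAV2 ITR are backbone remnants and are not relevant to the stated use.

The second expression unit drives the nuclease. A CMV enhancer, chicken β-actin promoter and hybrid intron direct transcription of S. pyogenes Cas9 (annotated as adjoining N- and C-terminal portions that together form the full coding sequence), followed by a nucleoplasmin nuclear localization signal. As the backbone name indicates, a 2A peptide links Cas9 to EGFP, and the transcript ends at a bovine growth hormone polyadenylation signal. EGFP therefore marks cells expressing Cas9, allowing transfected cells to be identified or sorted.

According to the record, this guide is meant to be used together with the companion plasmid SKOR1-gRNA-C-del. The two cuts flank and excise a nucleation site near Skor1, in work examining how PRC2-mediated repressive chromatin domains form. The feature table derives from a partial NGS assembly of 9,241 nt, slightly shorter than the catalogued total of about 9.3 kb, so some regions may be missing from the annotation.
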