Addgene plasmid #131331: SKOR1-gRNA-N-del
Purpose: gRNA to delete a nucleation site near Skor1. Use with SKOR1-gRNA-C-del
Depositing lab: Danny Reinberg. Depositing organization: NYU Grossman School of Medicine. Publication: Capturing the Onset of PRC2-Mediated Repressive Domain Formation. Oksuz O, Narendra V, Lee CH, Descostes N, LeRoy G, Raviram R, Blumenberg L, Karch K, Rocha PP, Garcia BA, Skok JA, Reinberg D. Mol Cell. 2018 Jun 21;70(6):1149-1162.e5. doi: 10.1016/j.molcel.2018.05.023. PubMed 29932905.
Backbone
  Vector backbone: pSpCas9(BB)-2A-GFP (PX458)
  Backbone manufacturer: Feng Zhang (Addgene plasmid # 48138)
  Backbone size w/o insert (bp): 9300
  Total vector size (bp): 9320
  Vector type: Mammalian Expression, CRISPR
Growth in bacteria
  Bacterial resistance: Ampicillin, 100 μg/mL
  Growth temperature: 37°C
  Growth strain: DH5alpha
  Copy number: High Copy
Gene/Insert
  Gene/Insert name: SKOR1-gRNA-N-del
  Species: M. musculus (mouse)
  Insert size (bp): 20
  Cloning method: Restriction Enzyme; 5′ cloning site BbsI (destroyed during cloning) (destroyed during cloning); 3′ cloning site BbsI (destroyed during cloning) (destroyed during cloning)
  Sequencing primers: 5′ TTTATGGCGAGGCGGCGG
Terms and licenses: Academic/Nonprofit Terms; Industry Terms: Not Available to Industry
How to cite: SKOR1-gRNA-N-del was a gift from Danny Reinberg (Addgene plasmid # 131331 ; http://n2t.net/addgene:131331 ; RRID:Addgene_131331)
