>Addgene plasmid #131331 | SKOR1-gRNA-N-del | depositor partial sequence | sequence record 252124 | gRNA sequence
GCAGGACCTTTGCTAGCCAG
